>Addgene plasmid #202403 | SspB-TalinC11-mEmerald | addgene full sequence | sequence record 402935 | Addgene NGS Result
TTATTAATAGTAATCAATTACGGGGTCATTAGTTCATAGCCCATATATGGAGTTCCGCGTTACATAACTT
ACGGTAAATGGCCCGCCTGGCTGACCGCCCAACGACCCCCGCCCATTGACGTCAATAATGACGTATGTTC
CCATAGTAACGCCAATAGGGACTTTCCATTGACGTCAATGGGTGGAGTATTTACGGTAAACTGCCCACTT
GGCAGTACATCAAGTGTATCATATGCCAAGTACGCCCCCTATTGACGTCAATGACGGTAAATGGCCCGCC
TGGCATTATGCCCAGTACATGACCTTATGGGACTTTCCTACTTGGCAGTACATCTACGTATTAGTCATCG
CTATTACCATGGTGATGCGGTTTTGGCAGTACATCAATGGGCGTGGATAGCGGTTTGACTCACGGGGATT
TCCAAGTCTCCACCCCATTGACGTCAATGGGAGTTTGTTTTGGCACCAAAATCAACGGGACTTTCCAAAA
TGTCGTAACAACTCCGCCCCATTGACGCAAATGGGCGGTAGGCGTGTACGGTGGGAGGTCTATATAAGCA
GAGCTGGTTTAGTGAACCGTCAGATCCGCTAGCCACCATGGAATTCAGCTCCCCGAAACGCCCTAAGCTG
CTGCGTGAATATTACGATTGGCTGGTTGATAACAGCTTTACCCCATATCTGGTGGTGGATGCCACATACC
TGGGCGTGAACGTGCCCGTGGAGTATGTGAAAGACGGTCAGATCGTGCTGAATCTGTCTGCAAGTGCGAC
CGGCAACCTGCAACTGACAAATGATTTTATCCAGTTCAACGCCCGCTTTAAGGGCGTGTCTCGTGAACTG
TATATCCCGATGGGTGCCGCTCTGGCCATTTACGCTCGCGAGAACGGCGATGGTGTGATGTTCGAACCAG
AAGAAATCTATGACGAGCTGAATATTGGTGGTGGTTCTGGTGGTAGCACTAGTGATATCGGTACCCAGGC
CTGCATTACAGCAGCCAGTGCTGTGTCTGGTATCATTGCTGACCTCGACACCACCATCATGTTCGCTACT
GCTGGCACACTTAACCGTGAGGGTGCTGAAACTTTTGCTGACCACCGGGAGGGTATCTTAAAGACAGCAA
AGGTTCTTGTGGAGGACACCAAGGTCCTAGTGCAGAATGCAGCTGGGAGCCAGGAGAAGTTGGCACAAGC
CGCCCAGTCCTCCGTGGCCACCATTACCCGCCTCGCTGATGTGGTCAAGCTCGGTGCAGCCAGCCTAGGA
GCCGAAGACCCTGAAACTCAGGTGGTGCTGATCAATGCAGTAAAGGACGTAGCCAAGGCCCTGGGTGACC
TCATCAGCGCTACGAAGGCTGCAGCGGGCAAAGTTGGGGATGACCCTGCAGTGTGGCAGCTCAAGAACTC
TGCCAAGGTGATGGTGACCAATGTGACATCATTGCTCAAGACAGTGAAGGCTGTGGAAGATGAGGCCACC
AAAGGCACACGGGCCCTAGAGGCAACCACAGAGCACATACGTCAGGAACTGGCGGTCTTCTGTTCCCCAG
AGCCACCTGCCAAGACCTCTACCCCTGAAGACTTCATCCGAATGACCAAGGGTATTACTATGGCAACAGC
CAAAGCCGTTGCTGCTGGCAATTCCTGTCGACAGGAAGATGTCATTGCCACAGCCAATCTGAGCCGACGG
GCTATTGCGGACATGCTTCGGGCTTGCAAGGAAGCAGCTTTCCACCCAGAAGTGGCGCCTGATGTACGGC
TCCGAGCCCTGCACTATGGCCGGGAGTGTGCCAATGGTTACCTGGAACTGCTGGACCACGTGCTGCTGAC
CCTTCAGAAGCCAAACCCAGACCTGAAGCAGCAGCTAACTGGACACTCAAAGCGGGTTGCTGGCTCTGTG
ACTGAGCTCATCCAGGCTGCTGAAGCCATGAAAGGAACAGAGTGGGTGGACCCAGAGGACCCTACTGTCA
TTGCTGAGAATGAGCTCTTGGGAGCCGCAGCCGCCATCGAGGCTGCAGCCAAGAAGCTGGAGCAGCTGAA
GCCCAGGGCCAAACCCAAGGAGGCGGATGAGTCCTTGAACTTTGAGGAACAAATCCTAGAAGCTGCCAAG
TCCATCGCTGCAGCCACCAGTGCACTGGTAAAGGCTGCGTCAGCAGCCCAGAGGGAGCTGGTGGCTCAAG
GAAAGGTGGGCGCCATTCCAGCCAATGCACTGGATGATGGGCAGTGGTCGCAGGGCCTCATTTCCGCTGC
CCGTATGGTGGCTGCGGCCACCAACAATCTGTGTGAAGCAGCTAACGCAGCTGTCCAGGGCCATGCTAGC
CAGGAGAAACTCATTTCCTCAGCCAAGCAAGTAGCTGCCTCCACAGCTCAGCTCCTGGTAGCTTGCAAGG
TCAAAGCAGATCAGGACTCTGAGGCAATGAAACGGCTCCAGGCTGCTGGCAATGCAGTGAAGAGGGCCTC
AGATAACCTGGTAAAGGCGGCCCAGAAAGCTGCAGCCTTCGAAGACCAGGAGAATGAGACGGTGGTGGTG
AAGGAGAAAATGGTTGGGGGCATTGCCCAGATTATCGCAGCACAGGAAGAGATGCTTCGGAAGGAACGAG
AGCTGGAAGAGGCTCGGAAAAAGCTCGCCCAGATCCGGCAGCAGCAGTACAAGTTCTTGCCTTCAGAGCT
TCGAGACGAGCACGGCTCCGCGTCCCGATCACCGGTCGCCACCATGGTGAGCAAGGGCGAGGAGCTGTTC
ACCGGGGTGGTGCCCATCCTGGTCGAGCTGGACGGCGACGTAAACGGCCACAAGTTCAGCGTGTCCGGCG
AGGGCGAGGGCGATGCCACCTACGGCAAGCTGACCCTGAAGTTCATCTGCACCACCGGCAAGCTGCCCGT
GCCCTGGCCCACCCTCGTGACCACCTTGACCTACGGCGTGCAGTGCTTCGCCCGCTACCCCGACCACATG
AAGCAGCACGACTTCTTCAAGTCCGCCATGCCCGAAGGCTACGTCCAGGAGCGCACCATCTTCTTCAAGG
ACGACGGCAACTACAAGACCCGCGCCGAGGTGAAGTTCGAGGGCGACACCCTGGTGAACCGCATCGAGCT
GAAGGGCATCGACTTCAAGGAGGACGGCAACATCCTGGGGCACAAGCTGGAGTACAACTACAACAGCCAC
AAGGTCTATATCACCGCCGACAAGCAGAAGAACGGCATCAAGGTGAACTTCAAGACCCGCCACAACATCG
AGGACGGCAGCGTGCAGCTCGCCGACCACTACCAGCAGAACACCCCCATCGGCGACGGCCCCGTGCTGCT
GCCCGACAACCACTACCTGAGCACCCAGTCCAAGCTGAGCAAAGACCCCAACGAGAAGCGCGATCACATG
GTCCTGCTGGAGTTCGTGACCGCCGCCGGGATCACTCTCGGCATGGACGAGCTGTACAAGTAAGCGGCCG
CGACTCTAGATCATAATCAGCCATACCACATTTGTAGAGGTTTTACTTGCTTTAAAAAACCTCCCACACC
TCCCCCTGAACCTGAAACATAAAATGAATGCAATTGTTGTTGTTAACTTGTTTATTGCAGCTTATAATGG
TTACAAATAAAGCAATAGCATCACAAATTTCACAAATAAAGCATTTTTTTCACTGCATTCTAGTTGTGGT
TTGTCCAAACTCATCAATGTATCTTAAGGCGTAAATTGTAAGCGTTAATATTTTGTTAAAATTCGCGTTA
AATTTTTGTTAAATCAGCTCATTTTTTAACCAATAGGCCGAAATCGGCAAAATCCCTTATAAATCAAAAG
AATAGACCGAGATAGGGT
[37 nt withheld, positions 3799-3835]
AAAGAACGTGGACTCCAACGTCAAAGG
[49 nt withheld, positions 3863-3911]
T
[91 nt withheld, positions 3913-4003]
G
[124 nt withheld, positions 4005-4128]
CAGGTGGCACTTTTCGGGGAAATGTGCGCGGAACCCCTATTTGTTTATTTTTCTAAATACATTCAAATAT
GTATCCGCTCATGAGACAATAACCCTGATAAATGCTTCAATAATATTGAAAAAGGAAGAGTCCTGAGGCG
GAAAGAACCAGCTGTGGAATGTGTGTCAGTTAGGGTGTGGAAAGTCCCCAGGCTCCCCAGCAGGCAGAAG
TATGCAAAGCATGCATCTCAATTAGTCAGCAACCAGGTGTGGAAAGTCCCCAGGCTCCCCAGCAGGCAGA
AGTATGCAAAGCATGCATCTCAATTAGTCAGCAACCATAGTCCCGCCCCTAACTCCGCCCATCCCGCCCC
TAACTCCGCCCAGTTCCGCCCATTCTCCGCCCCATGGCTGACTAATTTTTTTTATTTATGCAGAGGCCGA
GGCCGCCTCGGCCTCTGAGCTATTCCAGAAGTAGTGAGGAGGCTTTTTTGGAGGCCTAGGCTTTTGCAAA
GATCGATCAAGAGACAGGATGAGGATCGTTTCGCATGATTGAACAAGATGGATTGCACGCAGGTTCTCCG
GCCGCTTGGGTGGAGAGGCTATTCGGCTATGACTGGGCACAACAGACAATCGGCTGCTCTGATGCCGCCG
TGTTCCGGCTGTCAGCGCAGGGGCGCCCGGTTCTTTTTGTCAAGACCGACCTGTCCGGTGCCCTGAATGA
ACTGCAAGACGAGGCAGCGCGGCTATCGTGGCTGGCCACGACGGGCGTTCCTTGCGCAGCTGTGCTCGAC
GTTGTCACTGAAGCGGGAAGGGACTGGCTGCTATTGGGCGAAGTGCCGGGGCAGGATCTCCTGTCATCTC
ACCTTGCTCCTGCCGAGAAAGTATCCATCATGGCTGATGCAATGCGGCGGCTGCATACGCTTGATCCGGC
TACCTGCCCATTCGACCACCAAGCGAAACATCGCATCGAGCGAGCACGTACTCGGATGGAAGCCGGTCTT
GTCGATCAGGATGATCTGGACGAAGAGCATCAGGGGCTCGCGCCAGCCGAACTGTTCGCCAGGCTCAAGG
CGAGCATGCCCGACGGCGAGGATCTCGTCGTGACCCATGGCGATGCCTGCTTGCCGAATATCATGGTGGA
AAATGGCCGCTTTTCTGGATTCATCGACTGTGGCCGGCTGGGTGTGGCGGACCGCTATCAGGACATAGCG
TTGGCTACCCGTGATATTGCTGAAGAGCTTGGCGGCGAATGGGCTGACCGCTTCCTCGTGCTTTACGGTA
TCGCCGCTCCCGATTCGCAGCGCATCGCCTTCTATCGCCTTCTTGACGAGTTCTTCTGAGCGGGACTCTG
GGGTTCGAAATGACCGACCAAGCGACGCCCAACCTGCCATCACGAGATTTCGATTCCACCGCCGCCTTCT
ATGAAAGGTTGGGCTTCGGAATCGTTTTCCGGGACGCCGGCTGGATGATCCTCCAGCGCGGGGATCTCAT
GCTGGAGTTCTTCGCCCACCCTAGGGGGAGGCTAACTGAAACACGGAAGGAGACAATACCGGAAGGAACC
CGCGCTATGACGGCAATAAAAAGACAGAATAAAACGCACGGTGTTGGGTCGTTTGTTCATAAACGCGGGG
TTCGGTCCCAGGGCTGGCACTCTGTCGATACCCCACCGAGACCCCATTGGGGCCAATACGCCCGCGTTTC
TTCCTTTTCCCCACCCCACCCCCCAAGTTCGGGTGAAGGCCCAGGGCTCGCAGCCAACGTCGGGGCGGCA
GGCCCTGCCATAGCCTCAGGTTACTCATATATACTTTAGATTGATTTAAAACTTCATTTTTAATTTAAAA
GGATCTAGGTGAAGATCCTTTTTGATAATCTCATGACCAAAATCCCTTAACGTGAGTTTTCGTTCCACTG
AGCGTCAGACCCCGTAGAAAAGATCAAAGGATCTTCTTGAGATCCTTTTTTTCTGCGCGTAATCTGCTGC
TTGCAAACAAAAAAACCACCGCTACCAGCGGTGGTTTGTTTGCCGGATCAAGAGCTACCAACTCTTTTTC
CGAAGGTAACTGGCTTCAGCAGAGCGCAGATACCAAATACTGTTCTTCTAGTGTAGCCGTAGTTAGGCCA
CCACTTCAAGAACTCTGTAGCACCGCCTACATACCTCGCTCTGCTAATCCTGTTACCAGTGGCTGCTGCC
AGTGGCGATAAGTCGTGTCTTACCGGGTTGGACTCAAGACGATAGTTACCGGATAAGGCGCAGCGGTCGG
GCTGAACGGGGGGTTCGTGCACACAGCCCAGCTTGGAGCGAACGACCTACACCGAACTGAGATACCTACA
GCGTGAGCTATGAGAAAGCGCCACGCTTCCCGAAGGGAGAAAGGCGGACAGGTATCCGGTAAGCGGCAGG
GTCGGAACAGGAGAGCGCACGAGGGAGCTTCCAGGGGGAAACGCCTGGTATCTTTATAGTCCTGTCGGGT
TTCGCCACCTCTGACTTGAGCGTCGATTTTTGTGATGCTCGTCAGGGGGGCGGAGCCTATGGAAAAACGC
CAGCAACGCGGCCTTTTTACGGTTCCTGGCCTTTTGCTGGCCTTTTGCTCACATGTTCTTTCCTGCGTTA
TCCCCTGATTCTGTGGATAACCGTATTACCGCCATGCATTAG
Features (pLannotate 1.2.2; 15 found; start..end, strand, type, name):
     58..361     +  enhancer       CMV enhancer: human cytomegalovirus immediate early enhancer
    362..565     +  promoter       CMV promoter: human cytomegalovirus (CMV) immediate early promoter
    598..936     +  CDS            sspB (fragment): SSPB_HAEIN - Experimental evidence at protein level: Swiss-Prot protein existence level 1. Also stimulates degradation of the N-terminus of RseA (residues 1-108, alone or in complex with sigma-E) by ClpX-ClpP in a non-ssrA-mediated fashion. From Haemophilus influenzae (strain ATCC 51907 / DSM 11121 / KW20 / Rd).
    970..2673    +  CDS            Tln1 (fragment): TLN1_MOUSE - Also known as Tln. Experimental evidence at protein level: Swiss-Prot protein existence level 1. Probably involved in connections of major cytoskeletal structures to the plasma membrane. High molecular weight cytoskeletal protein concentrated at regions of cell-substratum contact and, in lymphocytes, at cell-cell contacts. From Mus musculus (Mouse).
   2704..3423    +  CDS            mEmerald: brightly fluorescent monomeric variant of GFP mammalian codon-optimized
   3439..3522    +  CDS            large T antigen (fragment): large T antigen from SV40 (simian virus 40)
   3545..3666    +  polyA_signal   SV40 poly(A) signal: SV40 polyadenylation signal
   3700..4128    -  rep_origin     f1 ori (sequence partly withheld): f1 bacteriophage origin of replication; arrow indicates direction of (+) strand synthesis
   4155..4259    +  promoter       AmpR promoter: bla
   4261..4618    +  promoter       SV40 promoter: SV40 enhancer and early promoter
   4653..5447    +  CDS            NeoR/KanR: aminoglycoside phosphotransferase from Tn5; aph(3')-II (or nptII); confers resistance to neomycin, kanamycin, and G418 (Geneticin®)
   5468..5620    +  CDS            ble (fragment): BLE_KLEPN - Experimental evidence at protein level: Swiss-Prot protein existence level 1. Binding protein with a strong affinity to the bleomycin family of antibiotics. Binds to CL990; an antimitotic-antibiotic compound. From Klebsiella pneumoniae.
   5679..5726    +  polyA_signal   HSV TK poly(A) signal: herpes simplex virus thymidine kinase polyadenylation signal (Cole and Stacy, 1985)
   5817..5833    -  polyA_signal   bGH poly(A) signal (fragment): bovine growth hormone polyadenylation signal
   6055..6643    +  rep_origin     ori: high-copy-number ColE1/pMB1/pBR322/pUC origin of replication
