[The description below was written by a language model from this plasmid's Addgene catalogue record and pLannotate feature annotations shown in this document.]
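Description:
SspB-TalinC11-mEmerald is a 6,760 nt mammalian expression plasmid built on a Clontech pCMV-type backbone. It is propagated in E. coli through a high-copy ColE1/pUC origin and also carries an f1 phage origin. A single Tn5 NeoR/KanR gene provides both selections. The bacterial AmpR (bla) promoter drives it for kanamycin resistance in bacteria, and the SV40 enhancer/early promoter drives it for G418 selection in mammalian cells, with an HSV TK polyadenylation signal terminating the cassette. The annotated ble, bGH poly(A) and SV40 large T antigen fragments are short partial matches, most likely backbone remnants rather than functional elements.

The payload is one fusion open reading frame under the human CMV immediate-early enhancer and promoter, ending at an SV40 poly(A) signal. From the N-terminus it comprises an SspB fragment (annotated as the Haemophilus influenzae adaptor protein), a C-terminal fragment of mouse talin-1 that the record gives as residues 1974–2541, and the bright monomeric GFP variant mEmerald. SspB is widely used as the binding partner in light-inducible dimerization systems, in which it associates with an SsrA peptide that is caged in a LOV2 domain and exposed by blue light. The record does not name the partner construct. The associated publication title concerns optogenetic modulation of mechanotransduction. This suggests the plasmid supplies the C-terminal part of a split talin, which light could recruit to a complementary fragment to restore a mechanical linkage. mEmerald allows the fusion to be visualised in live cells.
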