Addgene plasmid #202403: SspB-TalinC11-mEmerald
Purpose: SspB-Talin(1974-2541)-mEmerald
Depositing lab: Pakorn Kanchanawong. Depositing organization: National University of Singapore. Publication: Implementing Optogenetic Modulation in Mechanotransduction. Yu M, Le S, Barnett S, Guo Z, Zhong X, Kanchanawong P, Yan J. Phys. Rev. X 10, 021001 – Published 1 April, 2020 10.1103/PhysRevX.10.021001.
Backbone
  Vector backbone: pCMV
  Backbone manufacturer: Clontech
  Vector type: Mammalian Expression
  Selectable markers: Neomycin (select with G418)
Growth in bacteria
  Bacterial resistance: Kanamycin, 50 μg/mL
  Growth temperature: 37°C
  Growth strain: DH5alpha
  Copy number: Unknown
Gene/Insert
  Gene/Insert name: SspB-Talin(1974-2541)-mEmerald
Terms and licenses: Academic/Nonprofit Terms; Industry Terms: Not Available to Industry
How to cite: SspB-TalinC11-mEmerald was a gift from Pakorn Kanchanawong (Addgene plasmid # 202403 ; http://n2t.net/addgene:202403 ; RRID:Addgene_202403)
